>Addgene plasmid #128972 | pMM0281 | addgene full sequence | sequence record 259392 | Addgene NGS Result
AGTAAGAACTATTCATAGAGTGAATCGAAAACAATACGAAAATGTAAACATTTCCTATACGTAGTATATA
GAGACAAAATAGAAGAAACCGTTCATAATTTTCTGACCAATGAAGAATCATCAACGCTATCACTTTCTGT
TCACAAAGTATGCGCAATCCACATCGGTATAGAATATAATCGGGGATGCCTTTATCTTGAAAAAATGCAC
CCGCAGCTTCGCTAGTAATCAGTAAACGCGGGAAGTGGAGTCAGGCTTTTTTTATGGAAGAGAAAATAGA
CACCAAAGTAGCCTTCTTCTAACCTTAACGGACCTACAGTGCAAAAAGTTATCAAGAGACTGCATTATAG
AGCGCACAAAGGAGAAAAAAAGTAATCTAAGATGCTTTGTTAGAAAAATAGCGCTCTCGGGATGCATTTT
TGTAGAACAAAAAAGAAGTATAGATTCTTTGTTGGTAAAATAGCGCTCTCGCGTTGCATTTCTGTTCTGT
AAAAATGCAGCTCAGATTCTTTGTTTGAAAAATTAGCGCTCTCGCGTTGCATTTTTGTTTTACAAAAATG
AAGCACAGATTCTTCGTTGGTAAAATAGCGCTTTCGCGTTGCATTTCTGTTCTGTAAAAATGCAGCTCAG
ATTCTTTGTTTGAAAAATTAGCGCTCTCGCGTTGCATTTTTGTTCTACAAAATGAAGCACAGATGCTTCG
TTGCTTGCATGCCTGCAGGTCGAGATCCGGGATCGAAGAAATGATGGTAAATGAAATAGGAAATCAAGGA
GCATGAAGGCAAAAGACAAATATAAGGGTCGAACGAAAAATAAAGTGAAAAGTGTTGATATGATGTATTT
GGCTTTGCGGCGCCGAAAAAACGAGTTTACGCAATTGCACAATCATGCTGACTCTGTGGCGGACCCGCGC
TCTTGCCGGCCCGGCGATAACGCTGGGCGTGAGGCTGTGCCCGGCGGAGTTTTTTGCGCCTGCATTTTCC
AAGGTTTACCCTGCGCTAAGGGGCGAGATTGGAGAAGCAATAAGAATGCCGGTTGGGGTTGCGATGATGA
CGACCACGACAACTGGTGTCATTATTTAAGTTGCCGAAAGAACCTGAGTGCATTTGCAACATGAGTATAC
TAGAAGAATGAGCCAAGACTTGCGAGACGCGAGTTTGCCGGTGGTGCGAACAATAGAGCGACCATGACCT
TGAAGGTGAGACGCGCATAACCGCTAGAGTACTTTGAAGAGGAAACAGCAATAGGGTTGCTACCAGTATA
AATAGACAGGTACATACAACACTGGAAATGGTTGTCTGTTTGAGTACGCTTTCAATTCATTTGGGTGTGC
ACTTTATTATGTTACAATATGGAAGGGAACTTTACACTTCTCCTATGCACATATATTAATTAAAGTCCAA
TGCTAGTAGAGAAGGGGGGTAACACCCCTCCGCGCTCTTTTCCGATTTTTTTCTAAACCGTGGAATATTT
CGGATATCCTTTTGTTGTTTCCGGGTGTACAATATGGACTTCCTCTTTTCTGGCAACCAAACCCATACAT
CGGGATTCCTATAATACCTTCGTTGGTCTCCCTAACATGTAGGTGGCGGAGGGGAGATATACAATAGAAC
AGATACCAGACAAGACATAATGGGCTAAACAAGACTACACCAATTACACTGCCTCATTGATGGTGGTACA
TAACGAACTAATACTGTAGCCCTAGACTTGATAGCCATCATCATATCGAAGTTTCACTACCCTTTTTCCA
TTTGCCATCTATTGAAGTAATAATAGGCGCATGCAACTTCTTTTCTTTTTTTTTCTTTTCTCTCTCCCCC
GTTGTTGTCTCACCATATCCGCAATGACAAAAAAATGATGGAAGACACTAAAGGAAAAAATTAACGACAA
AGACAGCACCAACAGATGTCGTTGTTCCAGAGCTGATGAGGGGTATCTCGAAGCACACGAAACTTTTTCC
TTCCTTCATTCACGCACACTACTCTCTAATGAGCAACGGTATACGGCCTTCCTTCCAGTTACTTGAATTT
GAAATAAAAAAAAGTTTGCTGTCTTGCTATCAAGTATAAATAGACCTGCAATTATTAATCTTTTGTTTCC
TCGTCATTGTTCTCGTTCCCTTTCTTCCTTGTTTCTTTTTCTGCACAATATTTCAAGCTATACCAAGCAT
ACAATCAACTCCAAGCTTTGCAAAGATGGATAAAGCGGAATTAATTCCCGAGCCTCCAAAAAAGAAGAGA
AAGGTCGAATTGGGTACCGCCGCCTCGGAGCTCCACTTAGACGGCGAGGACGTGGCGATGGCGCATGCCG
ACGCGCTAGACGATTTCGATCTGGACATGTTGGGGGACGGGGATTCCCCGGGTCCGGGATTTACCCCCCA
CGACTCCGCCCCCTACGGCGCTCTGGATATGGCCGACTTCGAGTTTGAGCAGATGTTTACCGATGCCCTT
GGAATTGACGAGTACGGTGGGTTTAATACGACTCACTATAGGGCGAGCGCCGAAGCTAGCGCCACCATGA
ATGGAGCTATAGGAGGTGACCTTTTGCTCAATTTTCCTGACATGTCGGTCCTAGAGCGCCAAAGGGCTCA
CCTCAAGTACCTCAATCCCACCTTTGATTCTCCTCTCGCCGGCTTCTTTGCCGATTCTTCAATGATTACC
GGCGGCGAGATGGACAGCTATCTTTCGACTGCCGGTTTGAATCTTCCGATGATGTACGGTGAGACGACGG
TGGAAGGTGATTCAAGACTCTCAATTTCGCCGGAAACGACGCTTGGGACTGGAAATTTCAAGAAACGGAA
GTTTGATACAGAGACTAAGGATTGTAATGAGAAGAAGAAGAAGATGACGATGAACAGAGATGACCTAGTA
GAAGAAGGAGAAGAAGAGAAGTCGAAAATAACAGAGCAAAACAATGGGAGCACAAAAAGCATCAAGAAGA
TGAAACACAAAGCCAAGAAAGAAGAGAACAATTTCTCTAATGATTCATCTAAAGTGACGAAGGAATTGGA
GAAAACGGATTATATTCATGTTCGTGCACGACGAGGCCAAGCCACTGATAGTCACAGCATAGCAGAACGA
GTTAGAAGAGAAAAGATCAGTGAGAGAATGAAGTTTCTACAAGATTTGGTTCCTGGATGCGACAAGATCA
CAGGCAAAGCAGGGATGCTTGATGAAATCATTAACTATGTTCAGTCTCTTCAGAGACAAATCGAGTTCTT
ATCGATGAAACTAGCAATTGTGAATCCAAGGCCGGATTTTGATATGGATGACATTTTTGCCAAAGAGGTT
GCCTCAACTCCAATGACTGTGGTGCCATCTCCTGAAATGGTTCTTTCCGGTTATTCTCATGAGATGGTTC
ACTCTGGTTATTCTAGTGAGATGGTTAACTCCGGTTACCTTCATGTCAATCCAATGCAGCAAGTGAATAC
CAGTTCTGATCCATTGTCATGCTTCAACAATGGCGAAGCTCCTTCGATGTGGGACTCTCATGTGCAGAAT
CTCTATGGCAATTTAGGAGTACCGGTCATCGAGCTCGAGCTGCAGATGAATCGTAGATACTGAAAAACCC
CGCAAGTTCACTTCAACTGTGCATCGTGCACCATCTCAATTTCTTTCATTTATACATCGTTTTGCCTTCT
TTTATGTAACTATACTCCTCTAAGTTTCAATCTTGGCCATGTAACCTCTGATCTATAGAATTTTTTAAAT
GACTAGAATTAATGCCCATCTTTTTTTTGGACCTAAATTCTTCATGAAAATATATTACGAGGGCTTATTC
AGAAGCTTTGGACTTCTTCGCCAGAGGTTTGGTCAAGTCTCCAATCAAGGTTGTCGGCTTGTCTACCTTG
CCAGAAATTTACGAAAAGATGGAAAAGGGTCAAATCGTTGGTAGATACGTTGTTGACACTTCTAAATAAG
CGAATTTCTTATGATTTATGATTTTTATTATTAAATAAGTTATAAAAAAAATAAGTGTATACAAATTTTA
AAGTGACTCTTAGGTTTTAAAACGAAAATTCTTATTCTTGAGTAACTCTTTCCTGTAGGTCAGGTTGCTT
TCTCAGGTATAGCATGAGGTCGCTCTTATTGACCACACCTCTACCGGCCGGTCGAAATTCCCCTACCCTA
TGAACATATTCCATTTTGTAATTTCGTGTCGTTTCTATTATGAATTTCATTTATAAAGTTTATGTACAAA
TATCATAAAAAAAGAGAATCTTTTTAAGCAAGGATTTTCTTAACTTCTTCGGCGACAGCATCACCGACTT
CGGTGGTACTGTTGGAACCACCTAAATCACCAGTTCTGATACCTGCATCCAAAACCTTTTTAACTGCATC
TTCAATGGCCTTACCTTCTTCAGGCAAGTTCAATGACAATTTCAACATCATTGCAGCAGACAAGATAGTG
GCGATAGGGTTGACCTTATTCTTTGGCAAATCTGGAGCAGAACCGTGGCATGGTTCGTACAAACCAAATG
CGGTGTTCTTGTCTGGCAAAGAGGCCAAGGACGCAGATGGCAACAAACCCAAGGAACCTGGGATAACGGA
GGCTTCATCGGAGATGATATCACCAAACATGTTGCTGGTGATTATAATACCATTTAGGTGGGTTGGGTTC
TTAACTAGGATCATGGCGGCAGAATCAATCAATTGATGTTGAACCTTCAATGTAGGAAATTCGTTCTTGA
TGGTTTCCTCCACAGTTTTTCTCCATAATCTTGAAGAGGCCAAAACATTAGCTTTATCCAAGGACCAAAT
AGGCAATGGTGGCTCATGTTGTAGGGCCATGAAAGCGGCCATTCTTGTGATTCTTTGCACTTCTGGAACG
GTGTATTGTTCACTATCCCAAGCGACACCATCACCATCGTCTTCCTTTCTCTTACCAAAGTAAATACCTC
CCACTAATTCTCTGACAACAACGAAGTCAGTACCTTTAGCAAATTGTGGCTTGATTGGAGATAAGTCTAA
AAGAGAGTCGGATGCAAAGTTACATGGTCTTAAGTTGGCGTACAATTGAAGTTCTTTACGGATTTTTAGT
AAACCTTGTTCAGGTCTAACACTACCTGTACCCCATTTAGGACCACCCACAGCACCTAACAAAACGGCAT
CAGCCTTCTTGGAGGCTTCCAGCGCCTCATCTGGAAGTGGGACACCTGTAGCTTCGATAGCAGCACCACC
AATTAAATGATTTTCGAAATCGAACTTGACATTGGAACGAACATCAGAAATAGCTTTAAGAACCTTAATG
GCTTCGGCTGTGATTTCTTGACCAACGTGGTCACCTGGCAAAACGACGATCTTCTTAGGGGCAGACATTA
GAATGGTATATCCTTGAAATATATATATATATTGCTGAAATGTAAAAGGTAAGAAAAGTTAGAAAGTAAG
ACGATTGCTAACCACCTATTGGAAAAAACAATAGGTCCTTAAATAATATTGTCAACTTCAAGTATTGTGA
TGCAAGCATTTAGTCATGAACGCTTCTCTATTCTATATGAAAAGCCGGTTCCGGCGCTCTCACCTTTCCT
TTTTCTCCCAATTTTTCAGTTGAAAAAGGTATATGCGTCAGGCGACCTCTGAAATTAACAAAAAATTTCC
AGTCATCGAATTTGATTCTGTGCGATAGCGCCCCTGTGTGTTCTCGTTATGTTGAGGAAAAAAATAATGG
TTGCTAAGAGATTCGAACTCTTGCATCTTACGATACCTGAGTATTCCCACAGTTGGGGGATCTCGACTCT
AGCTAGAGGATCAATTCGTAATCATGTCATAGCTGTTTCCTGTGTGAAATTGTTATCCGCTCACAATTCC
ACACAACATACGAGCCGGAAGCATAAAGTGTAAAGCCTGGGGTGCCTAATGAGTGAGCTAACTCACATTA
ATTGCGTTGCGCTCACTGCCCGCTTTCCAGTCGGGAAACCTGTCGTGCCAGCTGATAACTTCGTATAATG
TATGCTATACGAAGTTATTAGGTCTGAAGAGGAGTTTACGTCCAGCCAAGCTAGCTTGGCTGCAGGTCGA
GCGGCCGCGATCCGGAACCCTTAATATAACTTCGTATAATGTATGCTATACGAAGTTATCAGCTGCATTA
ATGAATCGGCCAACGCGCGGGGAGAGGCGGTTTGCGTATTGGGCGCTCTTCCGCTTCCTCGCTCACTGAC
TCGCTGCGCTCGGTCGTTCGGCTGCGGCGAGCGGTATCAGCTCACTCAAAGGCGGTAATACGGTTATCCA
CAGAATCAGGGGATAACGCAGGAAAGAACATGTGAGCAAAAGGCCAGCAAAAGGCCAGGAACCGTAAAAA
GGCCGCGTTGCTGGCGTTTTTCCATAGGCTCCGCCCCCCTGACGAGCATCACAAAAATCGACGCTCAAGT
CAGAGGTGGCGAAACCCGACAGGACTATAAAGATACCAGGCGTTTCCCCCTGGAAGCTCCCTCGTGCGCT
CTCCTGTTCCGACCCTGCCGCTTACCGGATACCTGTCCGCCTTTCTCCCTTCGGGAAGCGTGGCGCTTTC
TCATAGCTCACGCTGTAGGTATCTCAGTTCGGTGTAGGTCGTTCGCTCCAAGCTGGGCTGTGTGCACGAA
CCCCCCGTTCAGCCCGACCGCTGCGCCTTATCCGGTAACTATCGTCTTGAGTCCAACCCGGTAAGACACG
ACTTATCGCCACTGGCAGCAGCCACTGGTAACAGGATTAGCAGAGCGAGGTATGTAGGCGGTGCTACAGA
GTTCTTGAAGTGGTGGCCTAACTACGGCTACACTAGAAGAACAGTATTTGGTATCTGCGCTCTGCTGAAG
CCAGTTACCTTCGGAAAAAGAGTTGGTAGCTCTTGATCCGGCAAACAAACCACCGCTGGTAGCGGTGGTT
TTTTTGTTTGCAAGCAGCAGATTACGCGCAGAAAAAAAGGATCTCAAGAAGATCCTTTGATCTTTTCTAC
GGGGTCTGACGCTCAGTGGAACGAAAACTCACGTTAAGGGATTTTGGTCATGAGATTATCAAAAAGGATC
TTCACCTAGATCCTTTTAAATTAAAAATGAAGTTTTAAATCAATCTAAAGTATATATGAGTAAACTTGGT
CTGACAGTTACCAATGCTTAATCAGTGAGGCACCTATCTCAGCGATCTGTCTATTTCGTTCATCCATAGT
TGCCTGACTCCCCGTCGTGTAGATAACTACGATACGGGAGGGCTTACCATCTGGCCCCAGTGCTGCAATG
ATACCGCGAGACCCACGCTCACCGGCTCCAGATTTATCAGCAATAAACCAGCCAGCCGGAAGGGCCGAGC
GCAGAAGTGGTCCTGCAACTTTATCCGCCTCCATCCAGTCTATTAATTGTTGCCGGGAAGCTAGAGTAAG
TAGTTCGCCAGTTAATAGTTTGCGCAACGTTGTTGCCATTGCTACAGGCATCGTGGTGTCACGCTCGTCG
TTTGGTATGGCTTCATTCAGCTCCGGTTCCCAACGATCAAGGCGAGTTACATGATCCCCCATGTTGTGCA
AAAAAGCGGTTAGCTCCTTCGGTCCTCCGATCGTTGTCAGAAGTAAGTTGGCCGCAGTGTTATCACTCAT
GGTTATGGCAGCACTGCATAATTCTCTTACTGTCATGCCATCCGTAAGATGCTTTTCTGTGACTGGTGAG
TACTCAACCAAGTCATTCTGAGAATAGTGTATGCGGCGACCGAGTTGCTCTTGCCCGGCGTCAATACGGG
ATAATACCGCGCCACATAGCAGAACTTTAAAAGTGCTCATCATTGGAAAACGTTCTTCGGGGCGAAAACT
CTCAAGGATCTTACCGCTGTTGAGATCCAGTTCGATGTAACCCACTCGTGCACCCAACTGATCTTCAGCA
TCTTTTACTTTCACCAGCGTTTCTGGGTGAGCAAAAACAGGAAGGCAAAATGCCGCAAAAAAGGGAATAA
GGGCGACACGGAAATGTTGAATACTCATACTCTTCCTTTTTCAATATTATTGAAGCATTTATCAGGGTTA
TTGTCTCATGAGCGGATACATATTTGAATGTATTTAGAAAAATAAACAAATAGGGGTTCCGCGCACATTT
CCCCGAAAAGTGCCACCTGACGTCTAAGAAACCATTATTATCATGACATTAACCTATAAAAATAGGCGTA
TCACGAGGCCCTTTCGTCTCGCGCGTTTCGGTGATGACGGTGAAAACCTCTGACACATGCAGCTCCCGGA
GACGGTCACAGCTTGTCTGTAAGCGGATGCCGGGAGCAGACAAGCCCGTCAGGGCGCGTCAGCGGGTGTT
GGCGGGTGTCGGGGCTGGCTTAACTATGCGGCATCAGAGCAGATTGTACTGAGAGTGCACCATAACGCAT
TTAAGCATAAACACGCACTATGCCGTTCTTCTCATGTATATATATATACAGGCAACACGCAGATATAGGT
GCGACGTGAACAGTGAGCTGTATGTGCGCAGCTCGCGTTGCATTTTCGGAAGCGCTCGTTTTCGGAAACG
CTTTGAAGTTCCTATTCCGAAGTTCCTATTCTCTAGCTAGAAAGTATAGGAACTTCAGAGCGCTTTTGAA
AACCAAAAGCGCTCTGAAGACGCACTTTCAAAAAACCAAAAACGCACCGGACTGTAACGAGCTACTAAAA
TATTGCGAATACCGCTTCCACAAACATTGCTCAAAAGTATCTCTTTGCTATATATCTCTGTGCTATATCC
CTATATAACCTACCCATCCACCTTTCGCTCCTTGAACTTGCATCTAAACTCGACCTCTACATTTTTTATG
TTTATCTCTAGTATTACTCTTTAGACAAAAAAATTGT
Features (pLannotate 1.2.2; 25 found; start..end, strand, type, name):
    703..723     -  misc_feature   MCS (fragment): pUC18/19 multiple cloning site
    773..1111    +  CDS            YO085_YEAST: Protein predicted: Swiss-Prot protein existence level 4. From Saccharomyces cerevisiae (strain ATCC 204508 / S288c) (Baker's yeast).
   1476..2180    +  promoter       ADH1 promoter: S. cerevisiae ADH1; promoter for alcohol dehydrogenase 1
   2226..2245    +  CDS            SV40 NLS (fragment): nuclear localization signal of SV40 (simian virus 40) large T antigen
   2268..2471    +  CDS            VP16 AD (fragment): transcriptional activation domain of herpes simplex virus protein VP16 (Triezenberg et al., 1988; Cousens et al., 1989); UL48
   2474..2492    +  promoter       T7 promoter: promoter for bacteriophage T7 RNA polymerase
   2517..3026    +  CDS            CIBN: N-terminal portion of the CIB1 transcription factor from Arabidopsis thaliana binds to CRY2 (cryptochrome 2) that has absorbed blue light (Kennedy et al., 2010)
   2997..3296    +  CDS            BHLH137 (fragment): BH137_ARATH - Also known as EN89. Experimental evidence at protein level: Swiss-Prot protein existence level 1. From Arabidopsis thaliana (Mouse-ear cress).
   3782..3916    +  CDS            ADH1 (fragment): ADH1_YEAST - Also known as ADC1. Experimental evidence at protein level: Swiss-Prot protein existence level 1. This isozyme preferentially catalyzes the conversion of primary unbranched alcohols to their corresponding aldehydes. Also shows activity toward secondary alcohols. From Saccharomyces cerevisiae (strain ATCC 204508 / S288c) (Baker's yeast).
   3920..4107    +  terminator     ADH1 terminator: S. cerevisiae ADH1; transcription terminator for the S. cerevisiae alcohol dehydrogenase 1 (ADH1) gene
   4224..5318    -  CDS            LEU2: 3-isopropylmalate dehydrogenase, required for leucine biosynthesis; S. cerevisiae LEU2; yeast auxotrophic marker
   5319..5724    -  promoter       LEU2 promoter: S. cerevisiae LEU2
   5790..5806    -  protein_bind   lac operator: The lac repressor binds to the lac operator to inhibit transcription in E. coli. This inhibition can be relieved by adding lactose or isopropyl-β-D-thiogalactopyranoside (IPTG). lac repressor encoded by lacI
   5814..5844    -  promoter       lac promoter: promoter for the E. coli lac operon
   5859..5880    -  protein_bind   CAP binding site: CAP binding activates transcription in the presence of cAMP. E. coli catabolite activator protein
   5893..5934    -  CDS            lacI (fragment): lac repressor; lacI; The lac repressor binds to the lac operator to inhibit transcription in E. coli. This inhibition can be relieved by adding lactose or isopropyl-β-D-thiogalactopyranoside (IPTG).
   5935..5968    -  protein_bind   loxP: Cre-mediated recombination occurs in the 8-bp core sequence (GCATACAT). Cre recombinase
   6046..6079    -  protein_bind   loxP: Cre-mediated recombination occurs in the 8-bp core sequence (GCATACAT). Cre recombinase
   6080..6136    -  CDS            lacI (fragment): lac repressor; lacI; The lac repressor binds to the lac operator to inhibit transcription in E. coli. This inhibition can be relieved by adding lactose or isopropyl-β-D-thiogalactopyranoside (IPTG).
   6319..6907    -  rep_origin     ori: high-copy-number ColE1/pMB1/pBR322/pUC origin of replication
   7078..7938    -  CDS            AmpR: β-lactamase; bla; confers resistance to ampicillin, carbenicillin, and related antibiotics
   7939..8043    -  promoter       AmpR promoter: bla
   8138..8173    +  CDS            rop (fragment): Rop protein, which maintains plasmids at low copy number; rop
   8275..8324    +  misc_feature   bom (fragment): basis of mobility region from pBR322
   8325..702     +  rep_origin     2μ ori (across the origin): yeast 2μ plasmid origin of replication
