[The description below was written by a language model from this plasmid's Addgene catalogue record and pLannotate feature annotations shown in this document.]
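Description:
pMM0281 is a yeast expression plasmid built on a pRS425-derived backbone (recorded as pRS425/pMM11) and is part of a yeast optogenetic toolkit for light-controlled gene expression in Saccharomyces cerevisiae. It is a shuttle vector. In E. coli it replicates from a high-copy ColE1/pUC-type origin and is selected through the β-lactamase (AmpR) gene. In yeast it is maintained episomally at high copy by the 2μ origin and selected by leucine prototrophy through the LEU2 marker with its own promoter. The annotation also picks up backbone remnants: a lac promoter/operator region, short lacI, rop and bom fragments, a piece of the pUC multiple cloning site, and two closely spaced loxP sites. The record assigns no function to these loxP sites.

The payload is a single expression cassette in which the constitutive S. cerevisiae ADH1 promoter drives a fusion of the SV40 large T antigen nuclear localization signal, the herpes simplex virus VP16 transcriptional activation domain, and Arabidopsis thaliana CIB1, followed by the ADH1 terminator. The feature table annotates the N-terminal CIBN portion plus an adjacent bHLH-family match, consistent with more than the minimal CIBN fragment being present. A short T7 promoter sequence lies between VP16 and CIB1, and a fragment of ADH1 coding sequence precedes the terminator; both are probably carried over from parental vectors.

CIB1 binds cryptochrome 2 (CRY2) that has absorbed blue light, so this plasmid supplies the activation-domain half of a split, light-inducible transcription factor. It would be paired with a separately encoded CRY2 fused to a DNA-binding domain, which this plasmid does not carry. Blue light would then recruit VP16 to a target promoter and switch on expression of the target gene.
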