Addgene plasmid #128972: pMM0281
Purpose: Encodes VP16-CIB1 under pADH1 promoter
Depositing lab: Megan McClean. Depositing organization: University of Wisconsin, Madison. Publication: A yeast optogenetic toolkit (yOTK) for gene expression control in Saccharomyces cerevisiae. An-Adirekkun JM, Stewart CJ, Geller SH, Patel MT, Melendez J, Oakes BL, Noyes MB, McClean MN. Biotechnol Bioeng. 2019 Dec 2. doi: 10.1002/bit.27234. PubMed 31788779.
Backbone
  Vector backbone: pRS425/pMM11
  Vector type: Yeast Expression
Growth in bacteria
  Bacterial resistance: Ampicillin, 100 μg/mL
  Growth temperature: 37°C
  Growth strain: DH5alpha
  Copy number: High Copy
Gene/Insert
  Gene/Insert name: pscADH1-SV40NLS-VP16-CIB1-tscADH1
  Species: S. cerevisiae (budding yeast)
  Cloning method: Restriction Enzyme; 5′ cloning site unknown (unknown if destroyed); 3′ cloning site unknown (unknown if destroyed)
Terms and licenses: Academic/Nonprofit Terms; Industry Terms: Not Available to Industry
How to cite: pMM0281 was a gift from Megan McClean (Addgene plasmid # 128972 ; http://n2t.net/addgene:128972 ; RRID:Addgene_128972)
